>Addgene plasmid #242831 | EGFP-FGD2 | addgene full sequence | sequence record 486259 | Addgene NGS Result
CTTGAGATCCTTTTTTTCTGCGCGTAATCTGCTGCTTGCAAACAAAAAAACCACCGCTACCAGCGGTGGT
TTGTTTGCCGGATCAAGAGCTACCAACTCTTTTTCCGAAGGTAACTGGCTTCAGCAGAGCGCAGATACCA
AATACTGTTCTTCTAGTGTAGCCGTAGTTAGGCCACCACTTCAAGAACTCTGTAGCACCGCCTACATACC
TCGCTCTGCTAATCCTGTTACCAGTGGCTGCTGCCAGTGGCGATAAGTCGTGTCTTACCGGGTTGGACTC
AAGACGATAGTTACCGGATAAGGCGCAGCGGTCGGGCTGAACGGGGGGTTCGTGCACACAGCCCAGCTTG
GAGCGAACGACCTACACCGAACTGAGATACCTACAGCGTGAGCTATGAGAAAGCGCCACGCTTCCCGAAG
GGAGAAAGGCGGACAGGTATCCGGTAAGCGGCAGGGTCGGAACAGGAGAGCGCACGAGGGAGCTTCCAGG
GGGAAACGCCTGGTATCTTTATAGTCCTGTCGGGTTTCGCCACCTCTGACTTGAGCGTCGATTTTTGTGA
TGCTCGTCAGGGGGGCGGAGCCTATGGAAAAACGCCAGCAACGCGGCCTTTTTACGGTTCCTGGCCTTTT
GCTGGCCTTTTGCTCACATGTTCTTTCCTGCGTTATCCCCTGATTCTGTGGATAACCGTATTACCGCCTT
TGAGTGAGCTGATACCGCTCGCCGCAGCCGAACGACCGAGCGCAGCGAGTCAGTGAGCGAGGAAGCGGAA
GAGCGCCCAATACGCAAACCGCCTCTCCCCGCGCGTTGGCCGATTCATTAATGCAGCTGGCACGACAGGT
TTCCCGACTGGAAAGCGGGCAGTGAGCGCAACGCAATTAATGTGAGTTAGCTCACTCATTAGGCACCCCA
GGCTTTACACTTTATGCTCCCGGCTCGTATGTTGTGTGGAATTGTGAGCGGATAACAATTTCACACAGGA
AACAGCTATGACCATGATTACGCCAAGCGCGCAATTAACCCTCACTAAAGGGAACAAAAGCTGGGTACCG
GGCCCAATGCATTGGCGCCGCGGCCGCGAATTAAAAAACCTCCCACACCTCCCCCTGAACCTGAAACATA
AAATGAATGCAATTGTTGTTGTTAACTTGTTTATTGCAGCTTATAATGGTTACAAATAAAGCAATAGCAT
CACAAATTTCACAAATAAAGCATTTTTTTCACTGCATTCTAGTTGTGGTTTGTCCAAACTCATCAATGTA
TCTTATCATGTCTGGATCTACGTAATACGACTCACTATAGTTCTAGAGGCTCGATCACCACTTTGTACAA
GAAAGCTGGGTCCAAGTCGGACAGGTCCCCATCGTTGGGCCAGCTGGGGCTCCAGCCACTGGCCGCCCGC
TCCATGGCCTTCACCCAGCGGCCCTTCAGCTCCTCCGTCTCGGCCTTGAAGGTGTAGAGCTGGCCTGACT
GCTGTAGCTGGAAGACCCGAGGGTCCCCCTGGGGCCCAACAGTCACCTGGTAGCCCAGCAGGGGGATGGA
GGTGTGAGCCCTCATGTCCTGAGGGGCAGCATAGACATAGAGCACGAGGGGGTCATCCCGAGGGATCACA
CACCAGCCCCGGGGGCCGCTCTTGCCCCACTTGTCCCCGATGAGCTGCAGGAAGCTGCACATCAGGCTCT
GGTCAGGCGTGGCTGAGGACCCTTTCTCCAGGATGCCCCGCCTCTTGTCCTCCTTGGCCTCAGGCAGCAC
ATTTCCAGTGAGGAATGCGTAGCAGTGGAGGCAGACTCGGTTGGGCCTGTTGTCGTCGTATTTCAGTTCG
GCCCGGTAGTCGGAGCACCTGGCACACACCACATAGCCGCAGGCCCGGCAGTGGTGGCGACGGCGCGTCA
GAGCGTTGAAGGGCTCCTGGCAGCGCATGCACATGGTCACCATCTTGTCCCGGACCCACTGCGGTGCCCG
GAGGCCCAGCTCCTCAGACTGCAGCTCCTGCTCCTGGATGTCTCCCTCAGGCCCCTGGGCCGCAGCCTTG
AAGGTTTCATTCCGCTTCTCGATTTGGTCAATGGCTGCTTGGAAGGCCTGCATCCAGGAAATCATTTCCT
CCTGGGACCGGGCTTGCAGCTCCAGGGTGCGCTGCTTCCCGGACACCAGGAAGGAGTGGGGAAACTCAGC
ATCCATCAGCTCCCGCACCTTCATCCCGGCCACATCGATGCGGGTCCTCACCTGGAACTGGGCGCCCACC
TGGATCACCCTGGGCACACAGTAGAGCAGCATGTTGTTGAACAAGAAAAGGTAGCGCTCCATGGGGTCGT
TGCGGCGGAAGGAGATCTTGAGGACCGGGCCCTCACGGAGCAGGGTGTTAGAGGGGTCTACTATGTCGTC
CTCGAGGCCCAGGCGCTGGTACACCTCCCACAGGTCCTGCAGCCGCTCCATCTCAGTGATGGCTGCATTG
GAGTGCTGGGCAGCTGAGAAGATCATGTCCAGGGCTTTCTGGGCATCGGCCTGGTCTGGGGCCTGGGCTG
GCAGCTTCTGGATGTACTCCTTGAGCAGCAGCTCGTAACGTGGAATTCTCTGCACTGGTTCCAGCATGTG
GTGCTGCAGGGTCAGGCTGCCCGAAGCCTCGCTGCTCTGGATGCGAGTGAGAACCTCCTGGAAGAGTGGA
GACTTGTCGGTCCAGGTGGCCAGCAGCTCAGCCGCTCGCTCAAAGTTCTTGACATACTCACTGTACATCT
TCAGGAAGGGGGCCAGCTTCTGGATCACGTCACCGATGCGGGGGTTAGCTGTCCAGTCGTCCAGGCGCCG
CTGCAGCTCTGGGAGGAAGAACTGAGAATGGAACTGATAGATGGAGGAGATGTTGGAGAAGATGACCCTG
ACCACATCCTCTGGGAAGGCCTTGCTGCTGCGGGCTGTCTTCAGCAGCTCCTGGAAAAACACCTGGTCTA
GCAGGTGGAGGCGCGCCACATAGGCCTGCTCTGTCTCCAGCAGCTCCTGGACGATCTTCTTCTCTGGCTC
CTGCGTCCCCGATCCTGAGAGGGTCACAGGCTGGCAAGATTTCCTCCAGGCTTCGCTGGACAGCTTGTTC
TTCAGGGAGTTCAGGTACCTCCTGCTGACTGTCCTGGGCTCAGACCCCACGGCCTCCCCGACATTCGTCT
TCTCCCGTGGTCCTGGGGACTCGGGAGGCCTGCACTCAGGGCGGTGATGCACGTCCTCTAGCCTCTGGCC
TCTGGGTGCTGCTTCTGGGGTCCTGCTATTCTCAAACACAGTGACCAGGTTGGACACAGATGCCAGCTTC
TCCTCACTTGCCCCCTTCATGGTGGAGCCTGCTTTTTTGTACAAACTTGTGATTCGAGATCTGAGTCCGG
ACTTGTACAGCTCGTCCATGCCGAGAGTGATCCCGGCGGCGGTCACGAACTCCAGCAGGACCATGTGATC
GCGCTTCTCGTTGGGGTCTTTGCTCAGGGCGGACTGGGTGCTCAGGTAGTGGTTGTCGGGCAGCAGCACG
GGGCCGTCGCCGATGGGGGTGTTCTGCTGGTAGTGGTCGGCGAGCTGCACGCTGCCGTCCTCGATGTTGT
GGCGGATCTTGAAGTTCACCTTGATGCCGTTCTTCTGCTTGTCGGCCATGATATAGACGTTGTGGCTGTT
GTAGTTGTACTCCAGCTTGTGCCCCAGGATGTTGCCGTCCTCCTTGAAGTCGATGCCCTTCAGCTCGATG
CGGTTCACCAGGGTGTCGCCCTCGAACTTCACCTCGGCGCGGGTCTTGTAGTTGCCGTCGTCCTTGAAGA
AGATGGTGCGCTCCTGGACGTAGCCTTCGGGCATGGCGGACTTGAAGAAGTCGTGCTGCTTCATGTGGTC
GGGGTAGCGGCTGAAGCACTGCACGCCGTAGGTCAGGGTGGTCACGAGGGTGGGCCAGGGCACGGGCAGC
TTGCCGGTGGTGCAGATGAACTTCAGGGTCAGCTTGCCGTAGGTGGCATCGCCCTCGCCCTCGCCGGACA
CGCTGAACTTGTGGCCGTTTACGTCGCCGTCCAGCTCGACCAGGATGGGCACCACCCCGGTGAACAGCTC
CTCGCCCTTGCTCACCATGGTGGCGACCGGTAGCGCTAGCCTTGAATTCGAATCGATGGGATCCTGCAAA
AAGAACAAGTAGCTTGTATTCTATAGTGTCACCTAAATCAAGCTTGCTCCGACGTCCCCAGGCAGAATGG
CGGTTCCCTAAACGAGCATTGCTTATATAGACCTCCCATTAGGCACGCCTACCGCCCATTTACGTCAATG
GAACGCCCATTTGCGTCATTGCCCCTCCCCATTGACGTCAATGGGGATGTACTTGGCAGCCATCGCGGGC
CATTTACCGCCATTGACGTCAATGGGAGTACTGCCAATGTACCCTGGCGTACTTCCAATAGTAATGTACT
TGCCAAGTTACTATTAATAGATATTGATGTACTGCCAAGTGGGCCATTTACCGTCATTGACGTCAATAGG
GGGCGTGAGAACGGATATGAATGGGCAATGAGCCATCCCATTGACGTCAATGGTGGGTGGTCCTATTGAC
GTCAATGGGCATTGAGCCAGGCGGGCCATTTACCGTAATTGACGTCAATGGGGGAGGCGCCATATACGTC
AATAGGACCGCCCATATGACGTCAATAGGAAAGACCATATATAGAGACCATTGACGTCAATGGGGGAGTG
GCTATGGGCGGTATTAGGAAGCCCCATATATGGTATATGGGACCGCCCATTGGGAGGGGCTATCTACGTC
AATAGGAAAACCCATATATGGAATACTATATGGCATAGGGCCAATACATAGTATTGAACCTGGCCAATAG
CCATATTGGCATAGGGCCATATTGGATATTGCCTATATATTGATCCTGGCATATAGCCAATATGGCCGCC
ATTATTGGCACCATGCCAATTCAATATGGCGGACTTGGCACAGGGCCAAGACCCCTCCTCAAACTTGGCA
CCGTGCCAAGTAGACCCCTCCCCAGTTGGCACAGTGCCAGGTCCGCCATATTGAATTGGCATGGTGCCAA
GTCCGCCATATTGAATTGGCTGGGGTCCAGATCCACCATATTGAATTGGCACGAGTCCATATACGCCATA
TTGAATTGGCACAGGTCCAGATCCACCATATTGAATTGGCATGAGTCCATATACGCCATATTGAATTGGC
GGTCGACTGGCGTAATAGCGAAGAGGCCCGCACCGATCGCCCTTCCCAACAGTTGCGCAGCCTGAATGGC
GAATGGG
[124 nt withheld, positions 5258-5381]
C
[91 nt withheld, positions 5383-5473]
A
[49 nt withheld, positions 5475-5523]
CCTTTGACGTTGGAGTCCACGTTCTTT
[37 nt withheld, positions 5551-5587]
ACCCTATCTCGGTCTATTCTTTTGATTTATAAGGGATTTTGCCGATTTCGGCCTATTGGTTAAAAAATGA
GCTGATTTAACAAAAATTTAACGCGAATTTTAACAAAATATTAACGCTTACAATTTAGGTGGCACTTTTC
GGGGAAATGTGCGCGGAACCCCTATTTGTTTATTTTTCTAAATACATTCAAATATGTATCCGCTCATGAG
ACAATAACCCTGATAAATGCTTCAATAATATTGAAAAAGGAAGAGTATGAGTATTCAACATTTCCGTGTC
GCCCTTATTCCCTTTTTTGCGGCATTTTGCCTTCCTGTTTTTGCTCACCCAGAAACGCTGGTGAAAGTAA
AAGATGCTGAAGATCAGTTGGGTGCACGAGTGGGTTACATCGAACTGGATCTCAACAGCGGTAAGATCCT
TGAGAGTTTTCGCCCCGAAGAACGTTTTCCAATGATGAGCACTTTTAAAGTTCTGCTATGTGGCGCGGTA
TTATCCCGTATTGACGCCGGGCAAGAGCAACTCGGTCGCCGCATACACTATTCTCAGAATGACTTGGTTG
AGTACTCACCAGTCACAGAAAAGCATCTTACGGATGGCATGACAGTAAGAGAATTATGCAGTGCTGCCAT
AACCATGAGTGATAACACTGCGGCCAACTTACTTCTGACAACGATCGGAGGACCGAAGGAGCTAACCGCT
TTTTTGCACAACATGGGGGATCATGTAACTCGCCTTGATCGTTGGGAACCGGAGCTGAATGAAGCCATAC
CAAACGACGAGCGTGACACCACGATGCCTGTAGCAATGGCAACAACGTTGCGCAAACTATTAACTGGCGA
ACTACTTACTCTAGCTTCCCGGCAACAATTAATAGACTGGATGGAGGCGGATAAAGTTGCAGGACCACTT
CTGCGCTCGGCCCTTCCGGCTGGCTGGTTTATTGCTGATAAATCTGGAGCCGGTGAGCGTGGGTCTCGCG
GTATCATTGCAGCACTGGGGCCAGATGGTAAGCCCTCCCGTATCGTAGTTATCTACACGACGGGGAGTCA
GGCAACTATGGATGAACGAAATAGACAGATCGCTGAGATAGGTGCCTCACTGATTAAGCATTGGTAACTG
TCAGACCAAGTTTACTCATATATACTTTAGATTGATTTAAAACTTCATTTTTAATTTAAAAGGATCTAGG
TGAAGATCCTTTTTGATAATCTCATGACCAAAATCCCTTAACGTGAGTTTTCGTTCCACTGAGCGTCAGA
CCCCGTAGAAAAGATCAAAGGATCTT
Features (pLannotate 1.2.2; 19 found; start..end, strand, type, name):
      2..590     +  rep_origin     ori: high-copy-number ColE1/pMB1/pBR322/pUC origin of replication
    773..865     +  CDS            lacI (fragment): lac repressor; lacI; The lac repressor binds to the lac operator to inhibit transcription in E. coli. This inhibition can be relieved by adding lactose or isopropyl-β-D-thiogalactopyranoside (IPTG).
    878..899     +  protein_bind   CAP binding site: CAP binding activates transcription in the presence of cAMP. E. coli catabolite activator protein
    914..944     +  promoter       lac promoter: promoter for the E. coli lac operon
    952..968     +  protein_bind   lac operator: The lac repressor binds to the lac operator to inhibit transcription in E. coli. This inhibition can be relieved by adding lactose or isopropyl-β-D-thiogalactopyranoside (IPTG). lac repressor encoded by lacI
   1013..1031    +  promoter       T3 promoter: promoter for bacteriophage T3 RNA polymerase
   1144..1278    +  polyA_signal   SV40 poly(A) signal: SV40 polyadenylation signal
   1283..1300    +  promoter       T7 promoter (fragment): promoter for bacteriophage T7 RNA polymerase
   1317..1341    +  protein_bind   attB2: mutant version of attB; recombination site for the Gateway® BP reaction BP Clonase™
   1346..3310    -  CDS            FGD2: FGD2_HUMAN - Also known as ZFYVE4. Experimental evidence at protein level: Swiss-Prot protein existence level 1. Activates CDC42, a member of the Ras-like family of Rho- and Rac proteins, by exchanging bound GDP for free GTP. Activates JNK1 via CDC42 but not RAC1. Binds to phosphatidylinositol 4,5-bisphosphate, phosphatidylinositol 3,4,5-trisphosphate, phosphatidylinositol 5- monophosphate, phosphatidylinositol 4-monophosphate and phosphatidylinositol 3-monophosphate (By similarity). From Homo sapiens (Human).
   3316..3340    -  protein_bind   attB1: mutant version of attB; recombination site for the Gateway® BP reaction BP Clonase™
   3344..3361    -  misc_feature   MCS (fragment): multiple cloning site
   3362..4078    -  CDS            EGFP: EGFP is a basic (constitutively fluorescent) green fluorescent protein published in 1996, derived from Aequorea victoria. It is reported to be a rapidly-maturing weak dimer with moderate acid sensitivity.
   4150..4168    -  promoter       SP6 promoter: promoter for bacteriophage SP6 RNA polymerase
   4203..5180    -  promoter       CMV IE94 promoter: enhancer/promoter region of simian cytomegalovirus major immediate early transcription unit IE94
   5187..5253    +  CDS            lacZα (fragment): LacZα fragment of β-galactosidase; lacZ fragment
   5258..5686    +  rep_origin     f1 ori (sequence partly withheld): f1 bacteriophage origin of replication; arrow indicates direction of (+) strand synthesis
   5739..5843    +  promoter       AmpR promoter: bla
   5844..6704    +  CDS            AmpR: β-lactamase; bla; confers resistance to ampicillin, carbenicillin, and related antibiotics
