[The description below was written by a language model from this plasmid's Addgene catalogue record and pLannotate feature annotations shown in this document.]
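Description:
EGFP-FGD2 is a mammalian expression plasmid of about 6.9 kb, built by Gateway recombination of the human FGD2 coding sequence (also known as ZFYVE4) into the pCS EGFP DEST destination backbone. It is maintained in E. coli through a high-copy ColE1/pUC-type origin and selected with ampicillin via the β-lactamase gene under its own promoter. An f1 phage origin is also present, together with remnants of a lac region (lacI and lacZα fragments, CAP site, lac promoter and operator) inherited from the parental cloning vector.

The expression cassette lies on the reverse strand of the deposited sequence. The simian cytomegalovirus IE94 enhancer/promoter drives transcription of EGFP, followed by a short multiple-cloning-site remnant, an attB1 site, the FGD2 open reading frame, an attB2 site and an SV40 polyadenylation signal. The product is FGD2 carrying EGFP at its N-terminus, with the attB1-encoded residues serving as a linker; no mutations are recorded for the insert. An SP6 promoter sits between the CMV IE94 promoter and EGFP, as is typical of pCS-type vectors, and could support in vitro transcription of the fusion mRNA. T3 and partial T7 promoters lie on the far side of the polyadenylation signal and insert.

FGD2 is annotated as a guanine nucleotide exchange factor that activates Cdc42 and binds several phosphoinositides, including PI(3,4,5)P3. The fluorescent fusion is therefore suited to visualising FGD2 localisation and to overexpression in transfected mammalian cells. The associated publication concerns phosphoinositide-driven Cdc42 activation during macrophage podosome assembly.
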