Addgene plasmid #242831: EGFP-FGD2
Purpose: Encodes human FGD2 and N-terminal EGFP tag
Depositing lab: Cheng-han Yu. Depositing organization: University of Hong Kong. Publication: PI(3,4,5)P3-mediated Cdc42 activation regulates macrophage podosome assembly. Qi Y, Yu CH. Cell Mol Life Sci. 2025 Mar 24;82(1):127. doi: 10.1007/s00018-025-05664-2. PubMed 40126693.
Backbone
  Vector backbone: pCS EGFP DEST
  Vector type: Mammalian Expression
Growth in bacteria
  Bacterial resistance: Ampicillin, 100 μg/mL
  Growth temperature: 37°C
  Growth strain: DH5alpha
  Copy number: High Copy
Gene/Insert
  Gene/Insert name: FGD2
  Species: H. sapiens (human)
  Mutation: N/A
  Entrez Gene: FGD2 (a.k.a. ZFYVE4)
  Tag / fusion protein: EGFP (N terminal on backbone)
  Cloning method: Gateway Cloning
Terms and licenses: Academic/Nonprofit Terms; Industry Terms: Not Available to Industry
How to cite: EGFP-FGD2 was a gift from Cheng-han Yu (Addgene plasmid # 242831 ; http://n2t.net/addgene:242831 ; RRID:Addgene_242831)
